Addgene plasmid #37094: pcDWUER
Depositing lab: David Wang. Depositing organization: Washington University in Saint Louis. Publication: Identification of a novel polyomavirus from patients with acute respiratory tract infections. Gaynor AM, Nissen MD, Whiley DM, Mackay IM, Lambert SB, Wu G, Brennan DC, Storch GA, Sloots TP, Wang D. PLoS Pathog. 2007 May 4. 3(5):e64. 10.1371/journal.ppat.0030064 PubMed 17480120.
Backbone
  Vector backbone: pcDNA3.1
  Backbone manufacturer: Invitrogen
  Backbone size w/o insert (bp): 5535
  Total vector size (bp): 7917
  Vector type: Mammalian Expression
  Selectable markers: Hygromycin
Growth in bacteria
  Bacterial resistance: Ampicillin, 100 μg/mL
  Growth temperature: 37°C
  Growth strain: Top10
  Copy number: Unknown
Gene/Insert
  Cloning method: Restriction Enzyme; 5′ cloning site BamHI (not destroyed); 3′ cloning site XhoI (not destroyed)
  Sequencing primers: 5′ T7; 3′ BGH
Terms and licenses: Academic/Nonprofit Terms; Industry Terms: Not Available to Industry
How to cite: pcDWUER was a gift from David Wang (Addgene plasmid # 37094 ; http://n2t.net/addgene:37094 ; RRID:Addgene_37094)
