[The description below was written by a language model from this plasmid's Addgene catalogue record and pLannotate feature annotations shown in this document.]
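Description:
pcDWUER is a mammalian expression plasmid of 7,917 bp built on the pcDNA3.1 backbone in its hygromycin-selectable form. It is propagated in E. coli through a high-copy ColE1/pUC-type origin with ampicillin selection from the β-lactamase gene. An f1 phage origin is also present, which would allow single-stranded DNA production. For selecting stably transfected mammalian cells, an SV40 enhancer/early promoter drives the hygromycin phosphotransferase gene, terminated by an SV40 polyadenylation signal.

The catalogue entry does not name the insert. The feature table, however, annotates the roughly 2.3 kb segment cloned between the BamHI and XhoI sites as matching the large T antigen of WU polyomavirus. This fits the associated publication, which describes the discovery of a novel polyomavirus in patients with respiratory tract infections. The plasmid name hints that the fragment may be the viral early region, but the record does not confirm this, nor does it say whether the insert is genomic or a spliced cDNA. The insert sits downstream of the human CMV immediate-early enhancer and promoter and upstream of the bovine growth hormone polyadenylation signal, giving strong constitutive expression in transfected mammalian cells. A T7 promoter just upstream of the cloning site serves as a sequencing primer site and could support in vitro transcription. No epitope tag or reporter is annotated. Several short annotated fragments (HIV-1 LTR, ble, lacI, bom, a partial SV40 promoter) are most likely backbone remnants or chance matches rather than functional parts.

Large T antigen is the key polyomavirus early protein, driving viral genome replication and perturbing host cell-cycle control. The plasmid is therefore presumably meant for expressing this WU polyomavirus product in cultured cells, though the record states no specific application.
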