Features (pLannotate 1.2.2; 21 found; start..end, strand, type, name):
     28..80      -  misc_feature   bom (fragment): basis of mobility region from pBR322
    235..614     +  enhancer       CMV enhancer: human cytomegalovirus immediate early enhancer
    615..818     +  promoter       CMV promoter: human cytomegalovirus (CMV) immediate early promoter
    814..847     +  LTR            5' LTR (truncated) (fragment): truncated 5' long terminal repeat (LTR) from HIV-1
    863..881     +  promoter       T7 promoter: promoter for bacteriophage T7 RNA polymerase
    929..952     +  misc_feature   MCS (fragment): pBluescript multiple cloning site
    953..3295    +  CDS            LT_POVWU: Protein inferred from homology: Swiss-Prot protein existence level 3. Isoform large T antigen is a key early protein essential for both driving viral replication and inducing cellular transformation. Plays a role in viral genome replication by driving entry of quiescent cells into the cell cycle and by autoregulating the synthesis of viral early mRNA. Displays highly oncogenic activities by corrupting the host cellular checkpoint mechanisms that guard cell division and the transcription, replication, and repair of DNA. Participates in the modulation of cellular gene expression preceeding viral
   3348..3572    +  polyA_signal   bGH poly(A) signal: bovine growth hormone polyadenylation signal
   3576..3597    +  promoter       SV40 promoter (fragment): SV40 enhancer and early promoter
   3618..4046    +  rep_origin     f1 ori (sequence partly withheld): f1 bacteriophage origin of replication; arrow indicates direction of (+) strand synthesis
   4060..4389    +  promoter       SV40 promoter: SV40 enhancer and early promoter
   4438..5463    +  CDS            HygR: aminoglycoside phosphotransferase from E. coli; aph(4)-Ia; confers resistance to hygromycin
   5473..5598    +  CDS            ble (fragment): BLE_KLEPN - Experimental evidence at protein level: Swiss-Prot protein existence level 1. Binding protein with a strong affinity to the bleomycin family of antibiotics. Binds to CL990; an antimitotic-antibiotic compound. From Klebsiella pneumoniae.
   5593..5714    +  polyA_signal   SV40 poly(A) signal: SV40 polyadenylation signal
   5787..5803    -  protein_bind   lac operator: The lac repressor binds to the lac operator to inhibit transcription in E. coli. This inhibition can be relieved by adding lactose or isopropyl-β-D-thiogalactopyranoside (IPTG). lac repressor encoded by lacI
   5811..5841    -  promoter       lac promoter: promoter for the E. coli lac operon
   5856..5877    -  protein_bind   CAP binding site: CAP binding activates transcription in the presence of cAMP. E. coli catabolite activator protein
   5890..5982    -  CDS            lacI (fragment): lac repressor; lacI; The lac repressor binds to the lac operator to inhibit transcription in E. coli. This inhibition can be relieved by adding lactose or isopropyl-β-D-thiogalactopyranoside (IPTG).
   6165..6750    -  rep_origin     ori: high-copy-number ColE1/pMB1/pBR322/pUC origin of replication
   6921..7781    -  CDS            AmpR: β-lactamase; bla; confers resistance to ampicillin, carbenicillin, and related antibiotics
   7782..7886    -  promoter       AmpR promoter: bla
>Addgene plasmid #37094 | pcDWUER | depositor full sequence | sequence record 46428 | pcDWUER sequence 7917 bps
GACGGATCGGGAGATCTCCCGATCCCCTATGGTGCACTCTCAGTACAATCTGCTCTGATGCCGCATAGTT
AAGCCAGTATCTGCTCCCTGCTTGTGTGTTGGAGGTCGCTGAGTAGTGCGCGAGCAAAATTTAAGCTACA
ACAAGGCAAGGCTTGACCGACAATTGCATGAAGAATCTGCTTAGGGTTAGGCGTTTTGCGCTGCTTCGCG
ATGTACGGGCCAGATATACGCGTTGACATTGATTATTGACTAGTTATTAATAGTAATCAATTACGGGGTC
ATTAGTTCATAGCCCATATATGGAGTTCCGCGTTACATAACTTACGGTAAATGGCCCGCCTGGCTGACCG
CCCAACGACCCCCGCCCATTGACGTCAATAATGACGTATGTTCCCATAGTAACGCCAATAGGGACTTTCC
ATTGACGTCAATGGGTGGAGTATTTACGGTAAACTGCCCACTTGGCAGTACATCAAGTGTATCATATGCC
AAGTACGCCCCCTATTGACGTCAATGACGGTAAATGGCCCGCCTGGCATTATGCCCAGTACATGACCTTA
TGGGACTTTCCTACTTGGCAGTACATCTACGTATTAGTCATCGCTATTACCATGGTGATGCGGTTTTGGC
AGTACATCAATGGGCGTGGATAGCGGTTTGACTCACGGGGATTTCCAAGTCTCCACCCCATTGACGTCAA
TGGGAGTTTGTTTTGGCACCAAAATCAACGGGACTTTCCAAAATGTCGTAACAACTCCGCCCCATTGACG
CAAATGGGCGGTAGGCGTGTACGGTGGGAGGTCTATATAAGCAGAGCTCTCTGGCTAACTAGAGAACCCA
CTGCTTACTGGCTTATCGAAATTAATACGACTCACTATAGGGAGACCCAAGCTGGCTAGCGTTTAAACTT
AAGCTTGGTACCGAGCTCGGATCCCCCGGGCTGCAGGAATTCATGGATAAAACTTTGTCCAGAAATGAAG
CAAAAGAACTTATGCAGCTGCTGGGTCTTGATATGACCTGCTGGGGAAATTTACCACTAATGAGAACAAA
ATACCTTAGCAAATGCAAAGAATTTCATCCTGACAAAGGGGGAAATGAGGAAAAAATGAAAAAGCTTAAT
TCTTTATATTTAAAACTGCAAGAGTGTGTTAGTACAGTGCACCAACTAAATGAAGAAGAAGATGAAGTGT
GGAGCTCTTCACAGGTAGAATGCACAGAATTGTGCTGTAACTTTCCCCCTAGAAAGTACAGGCTTGTTGG
AGAAGTTTATGGTGATGTTTTTGAAGAGTATATTTTAAAAGACTGGGACATATGCTTAAAGGGGTTTTAT
TATTTGTGTAATTGTTTTTACTGCTTTTTAGACAAGCGCCACAAGCAAAAATATAAAATATTTAGAAAAC
CTCCAATGTGGATAGAGTGTTACTGCTACAGGTGCTATAGAGAGTGGTTTGGCTTTGAAATTAGTGCAGA
AACATTTTTTTACTGGAAAAAGATTATATTTCTTACAACCATGCAAGGGGTTGGCTTAACCAGGTAAGCA
TGTTTTTATTATAGGGGTACTTTTATGTTTTATAAGTAAATTAATAACTTTTTTTTATTATAGATACCCA
CATATGGTACCCCAGACTGGGATTACTGGTGGTCTCAGTTTAATTCCTACTGGGAAGAAGAACTAAGATG
TAATGAGGAAATGCCTAAATCTCCTGGAGAAACCCCTACAAAGCGTACTAGAGAAGATGATGAGGAACCA
CAATGTTCACAGGCAACACCACCTAAAAAAAAAAAGGACAATGCTACAGATGCATCTTTATCATTTCCTA
AAGAATTGGAAGAATTTGTGTCTCAAGCTGTATTTAGTAATAGAACTTTAACTGCATTTGTAATACATAC
CACCAAAGAAAAGGCAGAAACCCTATATAAAAAACTTTTAAGTAAGTTTAAATGTAATTTTGCAAGTAGA
CATTCTTATTATAATACTGCACTTGTGTTTATTTTAACACCTTTTAGACATAGAGTTAGTGCTGTTAATA
ACTTTTGTAAGGGATACTGTACTATTAGCTTTTTATTTTGTAAAGGTGTTAATAATGCATATGGTTTATA
TAGTAGAATGACTAGAGATCCATTTACTTTATGTGAAGAAAATATTCCTGGTGGCTTAAAAGAAAATGAT
TTTAAAGCTGAGGATTTATATGGGGAGTTTAAAGATCAATTAAATTGGAAGGCTTTGTCAGAATTTGCTT
TAGAATTAGGAATTGATGATGTGTACTTATTACTTGGATTATATTTACAACTATCTATTAAGGTAGAAGA
GTGTGAAAAATGCAATAGTAATGAAGATGCAACTCATAATAGACTTCATATGGAACATCAAAAAAATGCT
TTACTATTTTCAGACAGTAAAAGTCAAAAAAATGTGTGTCAACAGGCTATTGATGTGGTTATTGCAAAAA
GAAGGGTAGATAGTTTAAATATGTCCAGAGAAGATTTATTAGCTAGAAGATTTGAAAAAATACTGGACAA
AATGGATAAAACTATTAAAGGTGAGCAAGATGTTTTATTATATATGGCTGGTGTAGCCTGGTATTTAGGC
CTAAATGGTAAAATAGATGAGCTTGTATACAGGTACCTAAAAGTTATAGTTGAAAATGTACCTAAAAAAA
GGTATTGGGTTTTTAAGGGGCCTATAAACAGTGGTAAAACAACTGTTGCTGCTGCTTTACTTGACCTTTG
TGGAGGAAAGGCCTTAAATATTAATATTCCAGCTGATAGATTAAACTTTGAGTTAGGAGTTGCAATAGAT
CAATTTACAGTAGTATTTGAAGATGTAAAAGGTCAAGTAGGAGATAATAAACTGTTACCATCTGGAAATG
GAATGAGTAACTTAGATAATTTAAGAGACTATTTAGATGGAAGTGTTAAAGTTAATTTAGAAAAAAAACA
TTTAAATAAAAGGTCACAAATTTTTCCTCCAGGTATTGTAACAATGAATGAATATTTAGTCCCTGCTACT
TTGGCTCCTAGATTTCATAAAACTGTACTTTTTACACCCAAAAGACACTTAAAAGAAAGTCTGGATAAAA
CTCCAGAACTAATGGTAAAAAGAGTTTTACAAAGTGGAATGTGTATTTTACTTATGTTAATATGGTGCAG
GCCTGTTAGTGATTTTCACCCATGTATACAAGCTAAAGTTGTGTATTGGAAAGAACTGTTAGACAAATAT
ATAGGCCTTACTGAATTTGCTGACATGCAAATGAATGTAACAAATGGATGCAACATACTTGAAAAACACA
ATGCTTAAGTCGACCTCGAGTCTAGAGGGCCCGTTTAAACCCGCTGATCAGCCTCGACTGTGCCTTCTAG
TTGCCAGCCATCTGTTGTTTGCCCCTCCCCCGTGCCTTCCTTGACCCTGGAAGGTGCCACTCCCACTGTC
CTTTCCTAATAAAATGAGGAAATTGCATCGCATTGTCTGAGTAGGTGTCATTCTATTCTGGGGGGTGGGG
TGGGGCAGGACAGCAAGGGGGAGGATTGGGAAGACAATAGCAGGCATGCTGGGGATGCGGTGGGCTCTAT
GGCTTCTGAGGCGGAAAGAACCAGCTGGGGCTCTAGGGGGTATCCCC
[124 nt withheld, positions 3618-3741]
C
[91 nt withheld, positions 3743-3833]
A
[49 nt withheld, positions 3835-3883]
CCTTTGACGTTGGAGTCCACGTTCTTT
[37 nt withheld, positions 3911-3947]
ACCCTATCTCGGTCTATTCTTTTGATTTATAAGGGATTTTGCCGATTTCGGCCTATTGGTTAAAAAATGA
GCTGATTTAACAAAAATTTAACGCGAATTAATTCTGTGGAATGTGTGTCAGTTAGGGTGTGGAAAGTCCC
CAGGCTCCCCAGCAGGCAGAAGTATGCAAAGCATGCATCTCAATTAGTCAGCAACCAGGTGTGGAAAGTC
CCCAGGCTCCCCAGCAGGCAGAAGTATGCAAAGCATGCATCTCAATTAGTCAGCAACCATAGTCCCGCCC
CTAACTCCGCCCATCCCGCCCCTAACTCCGCCCAGTTCCGCCCATTCTCCGCCCCATGGCTGACTAATTT
TTTTTATTTATGCAGAGGCCGAGGCCGCCTCTGCCTCTGAGCTATTCCAGAAGTAGTGAGGAGGCTTTTT
TGGAGGCCTAGGCTTTTGCAAAAAGCTCCCGGGAGCTTGTATATCCATTTTCGGATCTGATCAGCACGTG
ATGAAAAAGCCTGAACTCACCGCGACGTCTGTCGAGAAGTTTCTGATCGAAAAGTTCGACAGCGTCTCCG
ACCTGATGCAGCTCTCGGAGGGCGAAGAATCTCGTGCTTTCAGCTTCGATGTAGGAGGGCGTGGATATGT
CCTGCGGGTAAATAGCTGCGCCGATGGTTTCTACAAAGATCGTTATGTTTATCGGCACTTTGCATCGGCC
GCGCTCCCGATTCCGGAAGTGCTTGACATTGGGGAATTCAGCGAGAGCCTGACCTATTGCATCTCCCGCC
GTGCACAGGGTGTCACGTTGCAAGACCTGCCTGAAACCGAACTGCCCGCTGTTCTGCAGCCGGTCGCGGA
GGCCATGGATGCGATCGCTGCGGCCGATCTTAGCCAGACGAGCGGGTTCGGCCCATTCGGACCGCAAGGA
ATCGGTCAATACACTACATGGCGTGATTTCATATGCGCGATTGCTGATCCCCATGTGTATCACTGGCAAA
CTGTGATGGACGACACCGTCAGTGCGTCCGTCGCGCAGGCTCTCGATGAGCTGATGCTTTGGGCCGAGGA
CTGCCCCGAAGTCCGGCACCTCGTGCACGCGGATTTCGGCTCCAACAATGTCCTGACGGACAATGGCCGC
ATAACAGCGGTCATTGACTGGAGCGAGGCGATGTTCGGGGATTCCCAATACGAGGTCGCCAACATCTTCT
TCTGGAGGCCGTGGTTGGCTTGTATGGAGCAGCAGACGCGCTACTTCGAGCGGAGGCATCCGGAGCTTGC
AGGATCGCCGCGGCTCCGGGCGTATATGCTCCGCATTGGTCTTGACCAACTCTATCAGAGCTTGGTTGAC
GGCAATTTCGATGATGCAGCTTGGGCGCAGGGTCGATGCGACGCAATCGTCCGATCCGGAGCCGGGACTG
TCGGGCGTACACAAATCGCCCGCAGAAGCGCGGCCGTCTGGACCGATGGCTGTGTAGAAGTACTCGCCGA
TAGTGGAAACCGACGCCCCAGCACTCGTCCGAGGGCAAAGGAATAGCACGTGCTACGAGATTTCGATTCC
ACCGCCGCCTTCTATGAAAGGTTGGGCTTCGGAATCGTTTTCCGGGACGCCGGCTGGATGATCCTCCAGC
GCGGGGATCTCATGCTGGAGTTCTTCGCCCACCCCAACTTGTTTATTGCAGCTTATAATGGTTACAAATA
AAGCAATAGCATCACAAATTTCACAAATAAAGCATTTTTTTCACTGCATTCTAGTTGTGGTTTGTCCAAA
CTCATCAATGTATCTTATCATGTCTGTATACCGTCGACCTCTAGCTAGAGCTTGGCGTAATCATGGTCAT
AGCTGTTTCCTGTGTGAAATTGTTATCCGCTCACAATTCCACACAACATACGAGCCGGAAGCATAAAGTG
TAAAGCCTGGGGTGCCTAATGAGTGAGCTAACTCACATTAATTGCGTTGCGCTCACTGCCCGCTTTCCAG
TCGGGAAACCTGTCGTGCCAGCTGCATTAATGAATCGGCCAACGCGCGGGGAGAGGCGGTTTGCGTATTG
GGCGCTCTTCCGCTTCCTCGCTCACTGACTCGCTGCGCTCGGTCGTTCGGCTGCGGCGAGCGGTATCAGC
TCACTCAAAGGCGGTAATACGGTTATCCACAGAATCAGGGGATAACGCAGGAAAGAACATGTGAGCAAAA
GGCCAGCAAAAGGCCAGGAACCGTAAAAAGGCCGCGTTGCTGGCGTTTTTCCATAGGCTCCGCCCCCCTG
ACGAGCATCACAAAAATCGACGCTCAAGTCAGAGGTGGCGAAACCCGACAGGACTATAAAGATACCAGGC
GTTTCCCCCTGGAAGCTCCCTCGTGCGCTCTCCTGTTCCGACCCTGCCGCTTACCGGATACCTGTCCGCC
TTTCTCCCTTCGGGAAGCGTGGCGCTTTCTCATAGCTCACGCTGTAGGTATCTCAGTTCGGTGTAGGTCG
TTCGCTCCAAGCTGGGCTGTGTGCACGAACCCCCCGTTCAGCCCGACCGCTGCGCCTTATCCGGTAACTA
TCGTCTTGAGTCCAACCCGGTAAGACACGACTTATCGCCACTGGCAGCAGCCACTGGTAACAGGATTAGC
AGAGCGAGGTATGTAGGCGGTGCTACAGAGTTCTTGAAGTGGTGGCCTAACTACGGCTACACTAGAAGAA
CAGTATTTGGTATCTGCGCTCTGCTGAAGCCAGTTACCTTCGGAAAAAGAGTTGGTAGCTCTTGATCCGG
CAAACAAACCACCGCTGGTAGCGGTTTTTTTGTTTGCAAGCAGCAGATTACGCGCAGAAAAAAAGGATCT
CAAGAAGATCCTTTGATCTTTTCTACGGGGTCTGACGCTCAGTGGAACGAAAACTCACGTTAAGGGATTT
TGGTCATGAGATTATCAAAAAGGATCTTCACCTAGATCCTTTTAAATTAAAAATGAAGTTTTAAATCAAT
CTAAAGTATATATGAGTAAACTTGGTCTGACAGTTACCAATGCTTAATCAGTGAGGCACCTATCTCAGCG
ATCTGTCTATTTCGTTCATCCATAGTTGCCTGACTCCCCGTCGTGTAGATAACTACGATACGGGAGGGCT
TACCATCTGGCCCCAGTGCTGCAATGATACCGCGAGACCCACGCTCACCGGCTCCAGATTTATCAGCAAT
AAACCAGCCAGCCGGAAGGGCCGAGCGCAGAAGTGGTCCTGCAACTTTATCCGCCTCCATCCAGTCTATT
AATTGTTGCCGGGAAGCTAGAGTAAGTAGTTCGCCAGTTAATAGTTTGCGCAACGTTGTTGCCATTGCTA
CAGGCATCGTGGTGTCACGCTCGTCGTTTGGTATGGCTTCATTCAGCTCCGGTTCCCAACGATCAAGGCG
AGTTACATGATCCCCCATGTTGTGCAAAAAAGCGGTTAGCTCCTTCGGTCCTCCGATCGTTGTCAGAAGT
AAGTTGGCCGCAGTGTTATCACTCATGGTTATGGCAGCACTGCATAATTCTCTTACTGTCATGCCATCCG
TAAGATGCTTTTCTGTGACTGGTGAGTACTCAACCAAGTCATTCTGAGAATAGTGTATGCGGCGACCGAG
TTGCTCTTGCCCGGCGTCAATACGGGATAATACCGCGCCACATAGCAGAACTTTAAAAGTGCTCATCATT
GGAAAACGTTCTTCGGGGCGAAAACTCTCAAGGATCTTACCGCTGTTGAGATCCAGTTCGATGTAACCCA
CTCGTGCACCCAACTGATCTTCAGCATCTTTTACTTTCACCAGCGTTTCTGGGTGAGCAAAAACAGGAAG
GCAAAATGCCGCAAAAAAGGGAATAAGGGCGACACGGAAATGTTGAATACTCATACTCTTCCTTTTTCAA
TATTATTGAAGCATTTATCAGGGTTATTGTCTCATGAGCGGATACATATTTGAATGTATTTAGAAAAATA
AACAAATAGGGGTTCCGCGCACATTTCCCCGAAAAGTGCCACCTGACGTC
