>Addgene plasmid #37094 | pcDWUER | addgene partial sequence | sequence record 48320 | CMV-F 5'-CGCAAATGGGCGGTAGGCGTG-3'
ACCCACTGCTTACTGGCTTATCGAAATTAATACGACTCACTATAGGGAGACCCAAGCTGGCTAGCGTTTA
AACTTAAGCTTGGTACCGAGCTCGGATCCCCCGGGCTGCAGGAATTCATGGATAAAACTTTGTCCAGAAA
TGAAGCAAAAGAACTTATGCAGCTGCTGGGTCTTGATATGACCTGCTGGGGAAATTTACCACTAATGAGA
ACAAAATACCTTAGCAAATGCAAAGAATTTCATCCTGACAAAGGGGGAAATGAGGAAAAAATGAAAAAGC
TTAATTCTTTATATTTAAAACTGCAAGAGTGTGTTAGTACAGTGCACCAACTAAATGAAGAAGAAGATGA
AGTGTGGAGCTCTTCACAGGTAGAATGCACAGAATTGTGCTGTAACTTTCCCCCTAGAAAGTACAGGCTT
GTTGGAGAAGTTTATGGTGATGTTTTTGAAGAGTATATTTTAAAAGACTGGGACATATGCTTAAAGGGGT
TTTATTATTTGTGTAATTGTTTTTACTGCTTTTTAGACAAGCGCCACAAGCAAAAATATAAAATATTTAG
AAAACCTCCAATGTGGATAGAGTGTTACTGCTACAGGTGCTATAGAGAGTGGTTTGGCTTTGAAATTAGT
GCAGAAACATTTTTTTACTGGAAAAAGATTATATTTCTTACAACCATGCAAGGGGTTGGCTTAACCAGGT
AAGCATGTTTTTATTATAGGGGTACTTTT
